>Addgene plasmid #219158 | SFFV-RBPJ-Brd 204 | addgene full sequence | sequence record 450415 | Addgene NGS Result
AGCTTAATGTAGTCTTATGCAATACTCTTGTAGTCTTGCAACATGGTAACGATGAGTTAGCAACATGCCT
TACAAGGAGAGAAAAAGCACCGTGCATGCCGATTGGTGGAAGTAAGGTGGTACGATCGTGCCTTATTAGG
AAGGCAACAGACGGGTCTGACATGGATTGGACGAACCACTGAATTGCCGCATTGCAGAGATATTGTATTT
AAGTGCCTAGCTCGATACATAAACGGGTCTCTCTGGTTAGACCAGATCTGAGCCTGGGAGCTCTCTGGCT
AACTAGGGAACCCACTGCTTAAGCCTCAATAAAGCTTGCCTTGAGTGCTTCAAGTAGTGTGTGCCCGTCT
GTTGTGTGACTCTGGTAACTAGAGATCCCTCAGACCCTTTTAGTCAGTGTGGAAAATCTCTAGCAGTGGC
GCCCGAACAGGGACTTGAAAGCGAAAGGGAAACCAGAGGAGCTCTCTCGACGCAGGACTCGGCTTGCTGA
AGCGCGCACGGCAAGAGGCGAGGGGCGGCGACTGGTGAGTACGCCAAAAATTTTGACTAGCGGAGGCTAG
AAGGAGAGAGATGGGTGCGAGAGCGTCAGTATTAAGCGGGGGAGAATTAGATCGCGATGGGAAAAAATTC
GGTTAAGGCCAGGGGGAAAGAAAAAATATAAATTAAAACATATAGTATGGGCAAGCAGGGAGCTAGAACG
ATTCGCAGTTAATCCTGGCCTGTTAGAAACATCAGAAGGCTGTAGACAAATACTGGGACAGCTACAACCA
TCCCTTCAGACAGGATCAGAAGAACTTAGATCATTATATAATACAGTAGCAACCCTCTATTGTGTGCATC
AAAGGATAGAGATAAAAGACACCAAGGAAGCTTTAGACAAGATAGAGGAAGAGCAAAACAAAAGTAAGAC
CACCGCACAGCAAGCGGCCGCTGATCTTCAGACCTGGAGGAGGAGATATGAGGGACAATTGGAGAAGTGA
ATTATATAAATATAAAGTAGTAAAAATTGAACCATTAGGAGTAGCACCCACCAAGGCAAAGAGAAGAGTG
GTGCAGAGAGAAAAAAGAGCAGTGGGAATAGGAGCTTTGTTCCTTGGGTTCTTGGGAGCAGCAGGAAGCA
CTATGGGCGCAGCGTCAATGACGCTGACGGTACAGGCCAGACAATTATTGTCTGGTATAGTGCAGCAGCA
GAACAATTTGCTGAGGGCTATTGAGGCGCAACAGCATCTGTTGCAACTCACAGTCTGGGGCATCAAGCAG
CTCCAGGCAAGAATCCTGGCTGTGGAAAGATACCTAAAGGATCAACAGCTCCTGGGGATTTGGGGTTGCT
CTGGAAAACTCATTTGCACCACTGCTGTGCCTTGGAATGCTAGTTGGAGTAATAAATCTCTGGAACAGAT
TTGGAATCACACGACCTGGATGGAGTGGGACAGAGAAATTAACAATTACACAAGCTTAATACACTCCTTA
ATTGAAGAATCGCAAAACCAGCAAGAAAAGAATGAACAAGAATTATTGGAATTAGATAAATGGGCAAGTT
TGTGGAATTGGTTTAACATAACAAATTGGCTGTGGTATATAAAATTATTCATAATGATAGTAGGAGGCTT
GGTAGGTTTAAGAATAGTTTTTGCTGTACTTTCTATAGTGAATAGAGTTAGGCAGGGATATTCACCATTA
TCGTTTCAGACCCACCTCCCAACCCCGAGGGGACCCGACAGGCCCGAAGGAATAGAAGAAGAAGGTGGAG
AGAGAGACAGAGACAGATCCATTCGATTAGTGAACGGATCTCGACGGTATCGGTTAACTTTTAAAAGAAA
AGGGGGGATTGGGGGGTACAGTGCAGGGGAAAGAATAGTAGACATAATAGCAACAGACATACAAACTAAA
GAATTACAAAAACAAATTACAAAAATTCAAAATTTTATCGATCACGAGACTAGCCTCGAGCTGGCTGCAG
TAACGCCATTTTGCAAGGCATGGAAAAATACCAAACCAAGAATAGAGAAGTTCAGATCAAGGGCGGGTAC
ATGAAAATAGCTAACGTTGGGCCAAACAGGATATCTGCGGTGAGCAGTTTCGGCCCCGGCCCGGGGCCAA
GAACAGATGGTCACCGCAGTTTCGGCCCCGGCCCGAGGCCAAGAACAGATGGTCCCCAGATATGGCCCAA
CCCTCAGCAGTTTCTTAAGACCCATCAGATGTTTCCAGGCTCCCCCAAGGACCTGAAATGACCCTGCGCC
TTATTTGAATTAACCAATCAGCCTGCTTCTCGCTTCTGTTCGCGCGCTTCTGCTTCCCGAGCTCTATAAA
AGAGCTCACAACCCCTCACTCGGCGCGCCAGTCCTCCGACAGACTGAGTCGGCCGGTCGAATCAAGCTTA
TCGATACCGTCGACGCCACCATGGCCTGGATCAAGCGGAAGTTTGGCGAGCGGCCTCCTCCAAAGAGACT
GACCAGAGAAGCCATGCGGAACTACCTGAAAGAGCGGGGCGATCAGACCGTGCTGATTCTGCATGCCAAG
GTGGCCCAGAAGTCCTACGGCAACGAGAAGCGGTTCTTCTGCCCTCCTCCTTGCGTGTACCTGATGGGCT
CTGGCTGGAAGAAAAAGAAAGAACAGATGGAACGCGACGGCTGCTCCGAGCAAGAGTCTCAGCCTTGTGC
CTTCATCGGCATCGGCAACAGCGACCAAGAGATGCAGCAGCTGAACCTGGAAGGCAAGAACTACTGCACC
GCCAAGACACTGTACATCAGCGACTCCGACAAGCGCAAGCACTTCATGCTGAGCGTGAAGATGTTCTACG
GCAATAGCGACGATATCGGCGTGTTCCTGAGCAAGCGGATCAAAGTGATCAGCAAGCCCAGCAAGAAGAA
GCAGAGCCTGAAGAACGCCGACCTGTGTATCGCCAGCGGAACAAAAGTGGCCCTGTTCAACCGGCTGAGA
AGCCAGACCGTGTCCACCAGATACCTGCACGTGGAAGGCGGCAATTTCCACGCCAGTTCTCAGCAGTGGG
GCGCCTTCTTCATCCATCTGCTGGACGACGATGAGAGCGAGGGCGAAGAGTTCACCGTCAGAGATGGCTA
CATCCACTACGGCCAGACAGTGAAGCTCGTGTGTAGCGTGACAGGCATGGCCCTGCCTCGGCTGATCATC
AGAAAGGTGGACAAGCAGACAGCCCTGCTGGATGCCGACGATCCTGTGTCTCAGCTGCACAAGTGCGCCT
TCTACCTGAAGGACACCGAGCGGATGTACCTGTGCCTGAGCCAAGAGCGGATCATCCAGTTCCAAGCCAC
ACCTTGTCCTAAAGAACCCAACAAAGAGATGATCAACGACGGCGCCAGCTGGACCATCATCAGCACAGAT
AAGGCCGAGTACACCTTCTACGAAGGCATGGGCCCAGTGCTGGCTCCTGTGACACCTGTGCCAGTGGTGG
AAAGCCTCCAGCTTAATGGCGGCGGAGATGTGGCTATGCTGGAACTGACCGGCCAGAACTTCACCCCTAA
CCTGAGAGTTTGGTTCGGCGACGTGGAAGCCGAGACAATGTACAGATGCGGCGAGAGCATGCTGTGCGTG
GTGCCTGATATCTCCGCCTTCAGAGAAGGCTGGCGCTGGGTCCGACAGCCTGTTCAGGTTCCAGTGACAC
TCGTGCGGAACGACGGCATCATCTACAGCACCAGCCTGACCTTCACCTACACACCCGAGCCTGGACCTAG
ACCTCACTGTTCTGCTGCCGGCGCTATCCTGAGAGCCAACTCTTCTCAGGTGCCACCTAACGAGAGCAAC
ACCAACAGCGAGGGCAGCTACACCAACGCCAGCACCAATAGCACAAGCGTGACCAGCAGCACCGCCACCG
TGGTGTCTTAATAAGGATCCCCCGGGCTGCAGGAATTCGAGCATCTTACCGCCATTTATTCCCATATTTG
TTCTGTTTTTCTTGATTTGGGTATACATTTAAATGTTAATAAAACAAAATGGTGGGGCAATCATTTACAT
TTTTAGGGATATGTAATTACTAGTTCAGGTGTATTGCCACAAGACAAACATGTTAAGAAACTTTCCCGTT
ATTTACGCTCTGTTCCTGTTAATCAACCTCTGGATTACAAAATTTGTGAAAGATTGACTGATATTCTTAA
CTATGTTGCTCCTTTTACGCTGTGTGGATATGCTGCTTTAATGCCTCTGTATCATGCTATTGCTTCCCGT
ACGGCTTTCGTTTTCTCCTCCTTGTATAAATCCTGGTTGCTGTCTCTTTATGAGGAGTTGTGGCCCGTTG
TCCGTCAACGTGGCGTGGTGTGCTCTGTGTTTGCTGACGCAACCCCCACTGGCTGGGGCATTGCCACCAC
CTGTCAACTCCTTTCTGGGACTTTCGCTTTCCCCCTCCCGATCGCCACGGCAGAACTCATCGCCGCCTGC
CTTGCCCGCTGCTGGACAGGGGCTAGGTTGCTGGGCACTGATAATTCCGTGGTGTTGTCGGGGAAGCTGA
CGTCCTTTGCAATTCGATATCAAGCTGTACCTTCTAGATGTACATTGGCCGAAGCGCTTCTAGACCAATG
ACTTACAAGGCAGCTGTAGATCTTAGCCACTTTTTAAAAGAAAAGGGGGGACTGGAAGGGCTAATTCACT
CCCAACGAAGACAAGATCTGCTTTTTGCTTGTACTGGGTCTCTCTGGTTAGACCAGATCTGAGCCTGGGA
GCTCTCTGGCTAACTAGGGAACCCACTGCTTAAGCCTCAATAAAGCTTGCCTTGAGTGCTTCAAGTAGTG
TGTGCCCGTCTGTTGTGTGACTCTGGTAACTAGAGATCCCTCAGACCCTTTTAGTCAGTGTGGAAAATCT
CTAGCAGTAGTAGTTCATGTCATCTTATTATTCAGTATTTATAACTTGCAAAGAAATGAATATCAGAGAG
TGAGAGGAACTTGTTTATTGCAGCTTATAATGGTTACAAATAAAGCAATAGCATCACAAATTTCACAAAT
AAAGCATTTTTTTCACTGCATTCTAGTTGTGGTTTGTCCAAACTCATCAATGTATCTTATCATGTCTGGC
TCTAGCTATCCCGCCCCTAACTCCGCCCATCCCGCCCCTAACTCCGCCCAGTTCCGCCCATTCTCCGCCC
CATGGCTGACTAATTTTTTTTATTTATGCAGAGGCCGAGGCCGCCTCGGCCTCTGAGCTATTCCAGAAGT
AGTGAGGAGGCTTTTTTGGAGGCCTAGGGACGTACCCAATTCGCCCTATAGTGAGTCGTATTACGCGCGC
TCACTGGCCGTCGTTTTACAACGTCGTGACTGGGAAAACCCTGGCGTTACCCAACTTAATCGCCTTGCAG
CACATCCCCCTTTCGCCAGCTGGCGTAATAGCGAAGAGGCCCGCACCGATCGCCCTTCCCAACAGTTGCG
CAGCCTGAATGGCGAATGGG
[124 nt withheld, positions 5411-5534]
C
[91 nt withheld, positions 5536-5626]
A
[49 nt withheld, positions 5628-5676]
CCTTTGACGTTGGAGTCCACGTTCTTT
[37 nt withheld, positions 5704-5740]
ACCCTATCTCGGTCTATTCTTTTGATTTATAAGGGATTTTGCCGATTTCGGCCTATTGGTTAAAAAATGA
GCTGATTTAACAAAAATTTAACGCGAATTTTAACAAAATATTAACGCTTACAATTTAGGTGGCACTTTTC
GGGGAAATGTGCGCGGAACCCCTATTTGTTTATTTTTCTAAATACATTCAAATATGTATCCGCTCATGAG
ACAATAACCCTGATAAATGCTTCAATAATATTGAAAAAGGAAGAGTATGAGTATTCAACATTTCCGTGTC
GCCCTTATTCCCTTTTTTGCGGCATTTTGCCTTCCTGTTTTTGCTCACCCAGAAACGCTGGTGAAAGTAA
AAGATGCTGAAGATCAGTTGGGTGCACGAGTGGGTTACATCGAACTGGATCTCAACAGCGGTAAGATCCT
TGAGAGTTTTCGCCCCGAAGAACGTTTTCCAATGATGAGCACTTTTAAAGTTCTGCTATGTGGCGCGGTA
TTATCCCGTATTGACGCCGGGCAAGAGCAACTCGGTCGCCGCATACACTATTCTCAGAATGACTTGGTTG
AGTACTCACCAGTCACAGAAAAGCATCTTACGGATGGCATGACAGTAAGAGAATTATGCAGTGCTGCCAT
AACCATGAGTGATAACACTGCGGCCAACTTACTTCTGACAACGATCGGAGGACCGAAGGAGCTAACCGCT
TTTTTGCACAACATGGGGGATCATGTAACTCGCCTTGATCGTTGGGAACCGGAGCTGAATGAAGCCATAC
CAAACGACGAGCGTGACACCACGATGCCTGTAGCAATGGCAACAACGTTGCGCAAACTATTAACTGGCGA
ACTACTTACTCTAGCTTCCCGGCAACAATTAATAGACTGGATGGAGGCGGATAAAGTTGCAGGACCACTT
CTGCGCTCGGCCCTTCCGGCTGGCTGGTTTATTGCTGATAAATCTGGAGCCGGTGAGCGTGGGTCTCGCG
GTATCATTGCAGCACTGGGGCCAGATGGTAAGCCCTCCCGTATCGTAGTTATCTACACGACGGGGAGTCA
GGCAACTATGGATGAACGAAATAGACAGATCGCTGAGATAGGTGCCTCACTGATTAAGCATTGGTAACTG
TCAGACCAAGTTTACTCATATATACTTTAGATTGATTTAAAACTTCATTTTTAATTTAAAAGGATCTAGG
TGAAGATCCTTTTTGATAATCTCATGACCAAAATCCCTTAACGTGAGTTTTCGTTCCACTGAGCGTCAGA
CCCCGTAGAAAAGATCAAAGGATCTTCTTGAGATCCTTTTTTTCTGCGCGTAATCTGCTGCTTGCAAACA
AAAAAACCACCGCTACCAGCGGTGGTTTGTTTGCCGGATCAAGAGCTACCAACTCTTTTTCCGAAGGTAA
CTGGCTTCAGCAGAGCGCAGATACCAAATACTGTTCTTCTAGTGTAGCCGTAGTTAGGCCACCACTTCAA
GAACTCTGTAGCACCGCCTACATACCTCGCTCTGCTAATCCTGTTACCAGTGGCTGCTGCCAGTGGCGAT
AAGTCGTGTCTTACCGGGTTGGACTCAAGACGATAGTTACCGGATAAGGCGCAGCGGTCGGGCTGAACGG
GGGGTTCGTGCACACAGCCCAGCTTGGAGCGAACGACCTACACCGAACTGAGATACCTACAGCGTGAGCT
ATGAGAAAGCGCCACGCTTCCCGAAGGGAGAAAGGCGGACAGGTATCCGGTAAGCGGCAGGGTCGGAACA
GGAGAGCGCACGAGGGAGCTTCCAGGGGGAAACGCCTGGTATCTTTATAGTCCTGTCGGGTTTCGCCACC
TCTGACTTGAGCGTCGATTTTTGTGATGCTCGTCAGGGGGGCGGAGCCTATGGAAAAACGCCAGCAACGC
GGCCTTTTTACGGTTCCTGGCCTTTTGCTGGCCTTTTGCTCACATGTTCTTTCCTGCGTTATCCCCTGAT
TCTGTGGATAACCGTATTACCGCCTTTGAGTGAGCTGATACCGCTCGCCGCAGCCGAACGACCGAGCGCA
GCGAGTCAGTGAGCGAGGAAGCGGAAGAGCGCCCAATACGCAAACCGCCTCTCCCCGCGCGTTGGCCGAT
TCATTAATGCAGCTGGCACGACAGGTTTCCCGACTGGAAAGCGGGCAGTGAGCGCAACGCAATTAATGTG
AGTTAGCTCACTCATTAGGCACCCCAGGCTTTACACTTTATGCTTCCGGCTCGTATGTTGTGTGGAATTG
TGAGCGGATAACAATTTCACACAGGAAACAGCTATGACCATGATTACGCCAAGCGCGCAATTAACCCTCA
CTAAAGGGAACAAAAGCTGGAGCTGCA
Features (pLannotate 1.2.2; 28 found; start..end, strand, type, name):
      8..234     +  promoter       RSV promoter: Rous sarcoma virus enhancer/promoter
    235..415     +  LTR            5' LTR (truncated): truncated 5' long terminal repeat (LTR) from HIV-1
    462..587     +  misc_feature   HIV-1 Ψ: packaging signal of human immunodeficiency virus type 1
    571..934     +  CDS            HIV-1 gag (fragment): gag protein from human immunodeficiency virus 1; gag
   1080..1313    +  misc_feature   RRE: The Rev response element (RRE) of HIV-1 allows for Rev-dependent mRNA export from the nucleus to the cytoplasm.
   1690..1790    +  CDS            Rev (fragment): human immunodeficiency virus 1 (HIV-1) Rev protein; rev; enhances nuclear export of unspliced and incompletely spliced viral mRNAs
   1809..1926    +  misc_feature   cPPT/CTS: central polypurine tract and central termination sequence of HIV-1
   1960..2361    +  promoter       SFFV promoter: spleen focus-forming virus long terminal repeat (LTR) promoter
   2371..2394    +  misc_feature   MCS (fragment): pBluescript multiple cloning site
   2419..3858    +  CDS            RBPJ: SUH_HUMAN - Also known as IGKJRB, IGKJRB1, RBPJK, RBPSUH. Experimental evidence at protein level: Swiss-Prot protein existence level 1. Transcriptional regulator that plays a central role in Notch signaling, a signaling pathway involved in cell-cell communication that regulates a broad spectrum of cell-fate determinations. Acts as a transcriptional repressor when it is not associated with Notch proteins. When associated with some NICD product of Notch proteins (Notch intracellular domain), it acts as a transcriptional activator that activates transcription of Notch target genes. Probably repre
   3865..3890    +  misc_feature   MCS (fragment): pBluescript multiple cloning site
   3890..3949    +  CDS            S (fragment): HBSAG_WHV6 - Experimental evidence at transcript level: Swiss-Prot protein existence level 2. The middle envelope protein plays an important role in the budding of the virion. It is involved in the induction of budding in a nucleocapsid independent way. In this process the majority of envelope proteins bud to form subviral lipoprotein particles of 22 nm of diameter that do not contain a nucleocapsid (By similarity). From Woodchuck hepatitis B virus (isolate w64/pWS23) (WHV).
   4081..4484    +  misc_feature   WPRE: woodchuck hepatitis virus posttranscriptional regulatory element
   4542..4601    +  CDS            nef (fragment): NEF_HV1Z2 - Experimental evidence at protein level: Swiss-Prot protein existence level 1. Extracellular Nef protein targets CD4(+) T-lymphocytes for apoptosis by interacting with CXCR4 surface receptors. From Human immunodeficiency virus type 1 group M subtype D (isolate Z2/CDC-Z34) (HIV-1).
   4603..4836    +  LTR            3' LTR (ΔU3): self-inactivating 3' long terminal repeat (LTR) from HIV-1
   4908..5029    +  polyA_signal   SV40 poly(A) signal: SV40 polyadenylation signal
   5069..5204    +  rep_origin     SV40 ori: SV40 origin of replication
   5225..5243    -  promoter       T7 promoter: promoter for bacteriophage T7 RNA polymerase
   5251..5406    +  CDS            lacZα (fragment): LacZα fragment of β-galactosidase; lacZ fragment
   5411..5839    +  rep_origin     f1 ori (sequence partly withheld): f1 bacteriophage origin of replication; arrow indicates direction of (+) strand synthesis
   5892..5996    +  promoter       AmpR promoter: bla
   5997..6857    +  CDS            AmpR: β-lactamase; bla; confers resistance to ampicillin, carbenicillin, and related antibiotics
   7028..7616    +  rep_origin     ori: high-copy-number ColE1/pMB1/pBR322/pUC origin of replication
   7799..7891    +  CDS            lacI (fragment): lac repressor; lacI; The lac repressor binds to the lac operator to inhibit transcription in E. coli. This inhibition can be relieved by adding lactose or isopropyl-β-D-thiogalactopyranoside (IPTG).
   7904..7925    +  protein_bind   CAP binding site: CAP binding activates transcription in the presence of cAMP. E. coli catabolite activator protein
   7940..7970    +  promoter       lac promoter: promoter for the E. coli lac operon
   7978..7994    +  protein_bind   lac operator: The lac repressor binds to the lac operator to inhibit transcription in E. coli. This inhibition can be relieved by adding lactose or isopropyl-β-D-thiogalactopyranoside (IPTG). lac repressor encoded by lacI
   8039..8057    +  promoter       T3 promoter: promoter for bacteriophage T3 RNA polymerase
