[The description below was written by a language model from this plasmid's Addgene catalogue record and pLannotate feature annotations shown in this document.]
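Description:
SFFV-RBPJ-Brd 204 is a third-generation-style, self-inactivating HIV-1 lentiviral transfer plasmid built on the SFFV-MCS backbone and carrying a codon-optimized human RBPJ open reading frame together with an assigned DNA barcode. In bacteria it replicates from a high-copy ColE1/pUC-type origin and is selected with ampicillin through the bla gene. An f1 origin, an SV40 origin and remnants of a pBluescript-type cloning region (lac promoter/operator, T3 and T7 promoters, lacZα fragment) are also annotated in the backbone. No mammalian selection marker or fluorescent reporter appears in the feature table.

The viral genome is transcribed in packaging cells from a chimeric RSV promoter fused to a truncated 5' LTR, which removes the need for Tat. It contains the Ψ packaging signal with a gag fragment, the Rev response element for nuclear export of the unspliced genomic RNA, and the cPPT/CTS, which improves transduction efficiency. The 3' LTR has the ΔU3 deletion that inactivates the LTR promoter after integration, and it is followed by an SV40 polyadenylation signal. Within this frame, the spleen focus-forming virus LTR promoter, which is strongly active in haematopoietic cells, drives RBPJ, the DNA-binding transcriptional regulator at the centre of Notch signalling. A WPRE downstream of the coding sequence enhances transcript stability and expression. According to the depositor, the barcode was cloned into an XbaI site after the WPRE, giving the order SFFV–TF–WPRE–barcode. The barcode is not annotated as a separate feature, but this position would place it within the expressed transcript. The plasmid is one member of a barcoded transcription factor collection for combinatorial screening in immune cell reprogramming, where the barcode identifies which factor a cell received.
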