Addgene plasmid #219158: SFFV-RBPJ-Brd 204
Purpose: Transcription factor RBPJ with a specific barcode assigned.
Depositing lab: Filipe Pereira. Depositing organization: Center for Neuroscience and Cell Biology, University of Coimbra. Publication: A combinatorial transcription factor screening platform for immune cell reprogramming. Kurochkin I, Altman AR, Caiado I, Pertiga-Cabral D, Halitzki E, Minaeva M, Zimmermannova O, Henriques-Oliveira L, Klein D, Nair M, Oliveira D, Cajal LR, Knittel R, Feick C, Ringner M, Martin M, Cirovic B, Pires CF, Rosa FF, Sitnicka E, Theis FJ, Pereira CF. Cell Syst. 2026 Jan 21;17(1):101457. doi: 10.1016/j.cels.2025.101457. Epub 2026 Jan 14. PubMed 41539305.
Backbone
  Vector backbone: SFFV-MCS
  Backbone size w/o insert (bp): 6611
  Vector type: Lentiviral
Growth in bacteria
  Bacterial resistance: Ampicillin, 100 μg/mL
  Growth temperature: 37°C
  Growth strain: NEB Stable
  Copy number: High Copy
Gene/Insert
  Gene/Insert name: RBPJ
  Species: H. sapiens (human)
  Insert size (bp): 1461
  Mutation: Codon optimized
  Entrez Gene: RBPJ (a.k.a. AOS3, CBF-1, CBF1, IGKJRB, IGKJRB1, KBF2, RBP-J, RBP-J kappa, RBP-JK, RBPJK, RBPSUH, SUH, csl)
  Promoter: The spleen focus-forming virus (SFFV) promoter
  Cloning method: Other
Terms and licenses: Academic/Nonprofit Terms; Industry Terms: Not Available to Industry
Depositor comments: Barcode sequence cloned into XbaI restriction site. Design of plasmid is as follows: SFFV-[TF sequence]-WPRE-[Barcode sequence].
How to cite: SFFV-RBPJ-Brd 204 was a gift from Filipe Pereira (Addgene plasmid # 219158 ; http://n2t.net/addgene:219158 ; RRID:Addgene_219158)
