>Addgene plasmid #219158 | SFFV-RBPJ-Brd 204 | depositor partial sequence | sequence record 427954 | TF ORF
ATGGCCTGGATCAAGCGGAAGTTTGGCGAGCGGCCTCCTCCAAAGAGACTGACCAGAGAAGCCATGCGGA
ACTACCTGAAAGAGCGGGGCGATCAGACCGTGCTGATTCTGCATGCCAAGGTGGCCCAGAAGTCCTACGG
CAACGAGAAGCGGTTCTTCTGCCCTCCTCCTTGCGTGTACCTGATGGGCTCTGGCTGGAAGAAAAAGAAA
GAACAGATGGAACGCGACGGCTGCTCCGAGCAAGAGTCTCAGCCTTGTGCCTTCATCGGCATCGGCAACA
GCGACCAAGAGATGCAGCAGCTGAACCTGGAAGGCAAGAACTACTGCACCGCCAAGACACTGTACATCAG
CGACTCCGACAAGCGCAAGCACTTCATGCTGAGCGTGAAGATGTTCTACGGCAATAGCGACGATATCGGC
GTGTTCCTGAGCAAGCGGATCAAAGTGATCAGCAAGCCCAGCAAGAAGAAGCAGAGCCTGAAGAACGCCG
ACCTGTGTATCGCCAGCGGAACAAAAGTGGCCCTGTTCAACCGGCTGAGAAGCCAGACCGTGTCCACCAG
ATACCTGCACGTGGAAGGCGGCAATTTCCACGCCAGTTCTCAGCAGTGGGGCGCCTTCTTCATCCATCTG
CTGGACGACGATGAGAGCGAGGGCGAAGAGTTCACCGTCAGAGATGGCTACATCCACTACGGCCAGACAG
TGAAGCTCGTGTGTAGCGTGACAGGCATGGCCCTGCCTCGGCTGATCATCAGAAAGGTGGACAAGCAGAC
AGCCCTGCTGGATGCCGACGATCCTGTGTCTCAGCTGCACAAGTGCGCCTTCTACCTGAAGGACACCGAG
CGGATGTACCTGTGCCTGAGCCAAGAGCGGATCATCCAGTTCCAAGCCACACCTTGTCCTAAAGAACCCA
ACAAAGAGATGATCAACGACGGCGCCAGCTGGACCATCATCAGCACAGATAAGGCCGAGTACACCTTCTA
CGAAGGCATGGGCCCAGTGCTGGCTCCTGTGACACCTGTGCCAGTGGTGGAAAGCCTCCAGCTTAATGGC
GGCGGAGATGTGGCTATGCTGGAACTGACCGGCCAGAACTTCACCCCTAACCTGAGAGTTTGGTTCGGCG
ACGTGGAAGCCGAGACAATGTACAGATGCGGCGAGAGCATGCTGTGCGTGGTGCCTGATATCTCCGCCTT
CAGAGAAGGCTGGCGCTGGGTCCGACAGCCTGTTCAGGTTCCAGTGACACTCGTGCGGAACGACGGCATC
ATCTACAGCACCAGCCTGACCTTCACCTACACACCCGAGCCTGGACCTAGACCTCACTGTTCTGCTGCCG
GCGCTATCCTGAGAGCCAACTCTTCTCAGGTGCCACCTAACGAGAGCAACACCAACAGCGAGGGCAGCTA
CACCAACGCCAGCACCAATAGCACAAGCGTGACCAGCAGCACCGCCACCGTGGTGTCTTAA
