>Addgene plasmid #219158 | SFFV-RBPJ-Brd 204 | depositor partial sequence | sequence record 427955 | Barcode sequence
TGTACATTGGCCGAAGCGCT
